Addgene plasmid #51844: pLPC-Flag-CHES1H164A
Purpose: Flag-CHES1L mutant with ponctual mutation on histidine 164
Depositing lab: Gerardo Ferbeyre. Depositing organization: University of Montreal. Publication: CHES1/FOXN3 regulates cell proliferation by repressing PIM2 and protein biosynthesis. Huot G, Vernier M, Bourdeau V, Doucet L, Saint-Germain E, Gaumont-Leclerc MF, Moro A, Ferbeyre G. Mol Biol Cell. 2014 Mar;25(5):554-65. doi: 10.1091/mbc.E13-02-0110. Epub 2014 Jan 8. PubMed 24403608.
Backbone
  Vector backbone: pLPC
  Vector type: Retroviral
  Selectable markers: Puromycin
Growth in bacteria
  Bacterial resistance: Ampicillin, 100 μg/mL
  Growth temperature: 37°C
  Growth strain: Top10
  Copy number: High Copy
Gene/Insert
  Gene/Insert name: CHES1 (alt name: FOXN3)
  Species: H. sapiens (human)
  Entrez Gene: FOXN3 (a.k.a. C14orf116, CHES1, PRO1635)
  Tag / fusion protein: Flag (N terminal on insert)
Terms and licenses: Academic/Nonprofit Terms; Industry Terms: Not Available to Industry
How to cite: pLPC-Flag-CHES1H164A was a gift from Gerardo Ferbeyre (Addgene plasmid # 51844 ; http://n2t.net/addgene:51844 ; RRID:Addgene_51844)
