[The description below was written by a language model from this plasmid's Addgene catalogue record.]
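Description:
pLPC-Flag-CHES1H164A is a retroviral expression plasmid built on the pLPC backbone, carrying a mutant form of human CHES1 (also known as FOXN3), a forkhead-family transcription factor. It is maintained in E. coli as a high-copy plasmid under ampicillin selection, and it provides a puromycin resistance marker so that mammalian cells that have taken up the retroviral cassette can be selected. No feature table accompanies the record, so the promoter driving the insert, the long terminal repeats, the packaging signal and the origin of replication are not individually documented. As a retroviral vector, it would be expected to be packaged into viral particles in a suitable packaging cell line and delivered to target cells by infection, leading to stable integration of the cassette.

The insert encodes the long CHES1 isoform (CHES1L) with a Flag epitope fused to its N terminus, which allows detection or immunoprecipitation of the protein with anti-Flag antibodies. The coding sequence carries a point mutation at histidine 164, which the construct name indicates is a substitution to alanine. The record does not state the functional consequence of this change. The construct comes from work showing that CHES1/FOXN3 regulates cell proliferation by repressing PIM2 and protein biosynthesis. In that context, it would most plausibly serve as a mutant for comparison with wild-type Flag-CHES1 in stably transduced, puromycin-selected cells, to test whether residue 164 is required for the protein's effects.
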