>Addgene plasmid #51844 | pLPC-Flag-CHES1H164A | addgene partial sequence | sequence record 91925 | pLPC-3 5'-CTTGCCAAACCTACAGGT-3'
TCTTTTATTTTATCGGCCCTCTAGATGCATGCTCGAGTTAATTTTTTGTGGTTTCCTTTTGCTCTTTCTG
CCCCTTTGCCGTCCGATTGGTGATGTTATTCAAACAGGACCGGATCCCTGCTAAGTGCAGGAGGGACCCT
GCCGCTTCTTTCATCTCCTCATCATCGCTCTCGGGGGGCTTTTCGGTGCGTCTCTTTTTGAGGGGCAGTG
TGTCGCTGGGGACCTTCCTGGCCTTGGCGAAGTGCTGGCGCTTCTTGTGCTGGGATGCGTACCCGCTGTC
CCCCAGAGAATCCTTGGGCTCCTTCTGGCTGTGCTTCCTGTCGTCCTCTTCCGTGTCGCTGGGGCTCTCG
TGGCTCCGGAAGCTCCCCTCGCTGCCCTCGCTGCCCTCCTGGCTCCCCTTGGTGGCAAACTCATAGTGGT
CGTCGGCTGAGGAGGAGGAGGAGGAGATGGAGTCGCTGGTGGGCGAGGTGCTCCGGGCGTTGGAGGACTT
GGCACTGCTGTAGTTGTGATCCTCCTTGGGGTCTCCGCTGACCACTGGGGAGCCACAAGATGGCTCACTC
TCAGTCCGCATCCGGCAGCTGGTGATGCCATTCCTCATGGCCGCTGTCACCCCAATGGGAGTGATTGGCA
GCGGCCGCACGCCAGGAAACAGCC
