>Addgene plasmid #51844 | pLPC-Flag-CHES1H164A | addgene partial sequence | sequence record 93062 | CMV-F 5'-CGCAAATGGGCGGTAGGCGTG-3'
ACTAGAGAACCCACTGCTTACTGGCTTATCGAAATTAATACGACTCACTATAGGGAGACCCAAGCTTGGT
ACCGAGCTCGGATCCACTAGTAACGGCCGCCAGTGTGCTGGAATTCGCCATGGACTACAAAGACGATGAC
GACAAGGGCATGGGTCCAGTCATGCCTCCCAGTAAGAAGCCAGAAAGCTCAGGAATTAGTGTCTCCAGTG
GACTGAGTCAGTGTTACGGGGGCAGCGGTTTCTCCAAGGCCCTTCAGGAAGACGATGACCTCGACTTTTC
TCTGCCTGACATCCGATTAGAAGAGGGGGCCATGGAAGATGAAGAGCTGACCAACCTGAACTGGCTGCAC
GAGAGCAAGAACTTGCTGAAGAGCTTTGGGGAGTCGGTCCTCAGGAGTGTCAGCCCCGTCCAGGACCTGG
ACGATGACACCCCCCCATCCCCTGCCCACTCTGACATGCCCTACGATGCCAGGCAGAACCCCAACTGCAA
ACCCCCCTACTCCTTCAGCTGCCTCATATTTATGGCCATCGAGGACTCTCCAACCAAGCGCCTGCCAGTG
AAGGATATCTACAACTGGATCTTGGAACATTTTCCGTATTTTGCAAATGCACCTACTGGGTGGAAAAACT
CAGTGAGAGCCAATTTATCATTGAATAAGTGTTTTAAGAAAGTGGACAAAGAGAGGAGTCAGAGTATTGG
GAAAGGGTCGTTGTGGTGCATAGACCCAGAGTATAGACAAAATCTAATTCAGGCTTTGAAAAAGACACCT
TATCACCCACACCCACACGTGTTCAATACACCTCCCACCTGTCCTCAGGCATATCAAAGCACATCAGGTC
CACCCATCTGGCCGGGCAGTACCTTCTTCAAGAGAA
